Addgene plasmid #19239: HA-VHL W117R-pBabe-puro
Depositing lab: William Kaelin. Depositing organization: Dana-Farber Cancer Institute. Publication: Hypoxia-inducible factor linked to differential kidney cancer risk seen with type 2A and type 2B VHL mutations. Li L, Zhang L, Zhang X, Yan Q, Minamishima YA, Olumi AF, Mao M, Bartz S, Kaelin WG. Mol Cell Biol. 2007 Aug . 27(15):5381-92. 10.1128/MCB.00282-07 PubMed 17526729.
Backbone
  Vector backbone: HA-pBabe-puro
  Backbone size w/o insert (bp): 5202
  Vector type: Mammalian Expression, Retroviral
  Selectable markers: Puromycin
Growth in bacteria
  Bacterial resistance: Ampicillin, 100 μg/mL
  Growth temperature: 37°C
  Growth strain: DH5alpha
  Copy number: High Copy
Gene/Insert
  Gene/Insert name: von Hippel-Lindau tumor suppressor (VHL) (alt name: vHL)
  Species: H. sapiens (human)
  Insert size (bp): 652
  Mutation: changed Tryptophan 117 to Arginin
  GenBank ID: NM_000551
  Entrez Gene: VHL (a.k.a. HRCA1, RCA1, VHL1, pVHL)
  Tag / fusion protein: HA-tag (N terminal on backbone)
  Cloning method: Restriction Enzyme; 5′ cloning site BamH I (not destroyed); 3′ cloning site EcoR I (not destroyed)
  Sequencing primers: 5′ pBabe-5'; 3′ pBabe-3'
Terms and licenses: Academic/Nonprofit Terms; Industry Terms: Not Available to Industry
How to cite: HA-VHL W117R-pBabe-puro was a gift from William Kaelin (Addgene plasmid # 19239 ; http://n2t.net/addgene:19239 ; RRID:Addgene_19239)
