[The description below was written by a language model from this plasmid's Addgene catalogue record and the feature table of its GenBank file.]
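Description:
HA-VHL W117R-pBabe-puro is a Moloney murine leukemia virus-based retroviral expression vector built on an HA-tagged version of the pBabe-puro backbone, giving a circular plasmid of about 5.9 kb. It is propagated in E. coli through a high-copy ColE1/pUC-type origin and selected with ampicillin via the beta-lactamase gene and its own promoter. The viral portion consists of 5′ and 3′ MMLV long terminal repeats flanking the Psi packaging signal and a truncated gag segment lacking its start codon. Together these allow the transcript to be encapsidated when the plasmid is introduced into a packaging cell line that supplies the viral proteins in trans, after which the provirus integrates stably into transduced mammalian cells.

The payload is the human von Hippel-Lindau tumor suppressor (VHL) coding sequence, roughly 650 bp, cloned between BamHI and EcoRI sites that remain intact. It sits directly downstream of a backbone-encoded HA epitope, producing an N-terminally HA-tagged protein. The feature table annotates the HA tag but not the VHL open reading frame itself, which occupies the unannotated interval between the tag and the SV40 promoter. No dedicated internal promoter is listed for the insert, consistent with the usual pBabe arrangement in which the 5′ LTR drives it. Downstream, an SV40 enhancer/early promoter, which includes the SV40 origin, drives puromycin N-acetyltransferase for selection of transduced cells.

The insert carries a tryptophan-to-arginine substitution at residue 117. The associated publication concerns hypoxia-inducible factor and the differing kidney cancer risk of type 2A and type 2B VHL mutations, suggesting use for stable expression of this mutant in mammalian cells for comparison with other VHL alleles. The record does not state which class W117R represents.
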