LOCUS       Exported 5854 bp ds-DNA circular SYN 12-MAY-2021
DEFINITION  synthetic circular DNA
ACCESSION   .
VERSION     .
KEYWORDS    HA-VHL W117R-pBabe-puro
SOURCE      synthetic DNA construct
  ORGANISM  synthetic DNA construct
REFERENCE   1 (bases 1 to 5854)
  AUTHORS   Li L, Zhang L, Zhang X, Yan Q, Minamishima YA, Olumi AF, Mao M,
            Bartz S, Kaelin WG
  TITLE     Hypoxia-inducible factor linked to differential kidney cancer risk
            seen with type 2A and type 2B VHL mutations.
  JOURNAL   Mol Cell Biol. 2007 Aug . 27(15):5381-92.
  PUBMED    17526729
REFERENCE   2 (bases 1 to 5854)
  AUTHORS   .
  TITLE     Direct Submission
  JOURNAL   Exported May 12, 2021 from SnapGene Server 1.1.58
            http://www.snapgene.com
FEATURES             Location/Qualifiers
     source          1..5854
                     /organism="synthetic DNA construct"
                     /mol_type="other DNA"
     LTR             8..477
                     /note="long terminal repeat from Moloney murine leukemia
                     virus"
     misc_feature    542..741
                     /label=MMLV Psi
                     /note="packaging signal of Moloney murine leukemia virus
                     (MMLV)"
     CDS             934..1350
                     /label=gag (truncated)
                     /note="truncated Moloney murine leukemia virus (MMLV) gag
                     gene lacking the start codon"
     primer_bind     1318..1334
                     /label=pBABE 5'
                     /note="Psi packaging signal, forward primer for pBABE
                     vectors"
     CDS             1379..1405
                     /codon_start=1
                     /product="HA (human influenza hemagglutinin) epitope tag"
                     /label=HA
                     /translation="YPYDVPDYA"
     primer_bind     complement(2093..2113)
                     /label=pBABE 3'
                     /note="SV40 enhancer, reverse primer for pBABE vectors"
     promoter        2098..2427
                     /label=SV40 promoter
                     /note="SV40 enhancer and early promoter"
     rep_origin      2278..2413
                     /label=SV40 ori
                     /note="SV40 origin of replication"
     primer_bind     2340..2359
                     /label=SV40pro-F
                     /note="SV40 promoter/origin, forward primer"
     CDS             2437..3036
                     /codon_start=1
                     /gene="pac from Streptomyces"
                     /product="puromycin N-acetyltransferase"
                     /label=PuroR
                     /note="confers resistance to puromycin"
                     /translation="MTEYKPTVRLATRDDVPRAVRTLAAAFADYPATRHTVDPDRHIER
                     VTELQELFLTRVGLDIGKVWVADDGAAVAVWTTPESVEAGAVFAEIGPRMAELSGSRLA
                     AQQQMEGLLAPHRPKEPAWFLATVGVSPDHQGKGLGSAVVLPGVEAAERAGVPAFLETS
                     APRNLPFYERLGFTVTADVECPKDRATWCMTRKPGA"
     primer_bind     complement(2437..2456)
                     /label=Puro-R
                     /note="Puromycin resistance gene, reverse primer. Also
                     called puro-variant-R"
     primer_bind     2933..2953
                     /label=Puro-F
                     /note="Puromycin resistance gene, forward primer"
     LTR             3135..3728
                     /note="long terminal repeat from Moloney murine leukemia
                     virus"
     primer_bind     complement(3929..3946)
                     /label=L4440
                     /note="L4440 vector, forward primer"
     rep_origin      complement(4100..4688)
                     /direction=LEFT
                     /label=ori
                     /note="high-copy-number ColE1/pMB1/pBR322/pUC origin of
                     replication"
     primer_bind     complement(4180..4199)
                     /label=pBR322ori-F
                     /note="pBR322 origin, forward primer"
     CDS             complement(4866..5726)
                     /codon_start=1
                     /gene="bla"
                     /product="beta-lactamase"
                     /label=AmpR
                     /note="confers resistance to ampicillin, carbenicillin, and
                     related antibiotics"
                     /translation="MSIQHFRVALIPFFAAFCLPVFAHPETLVKVKDAEDQLGARVGYI
                     ELDLNSGKILESFRPEERFPMMSTFKVLLCGAVLSRVDAGQEQLGRRIHYSQNDLVEYS
                     PVTEKHLTDGMTVRELCSAAITMSDNTAANLLLTTIGGPKELTAFLHNMGDHVTRLDRW
                     EPELNEAIPNDERDTTMPVAMATTLRKLLTGELLTLASRQQLIDWMEADKVAGPLLRSA
                     LPAGWFIADKSGAGERGSRGIIAALGPDGKPSRIVVIYTTGSQATMDERNRQIAEIGAS
                     LIKHW"
     primer_bind     5489..5508
                     /label=Amp-R
                     /note="Ampicillin resistance gene, reverse primer"
     promoter        complement(5727..5831)
                     /gene="bla"
                     /label=AmpR promoter
ORIGIN
        1 ctgcagcctg aatatgggcc aaacaggata tctgtggtaa gcagttcctg ccccggctca
       61 gggccaagaa cagatggaac agctgaatat gggccaaaca ggatatctgt ggtaagcagt
      121 tcctgccccg gctcagggcc aagaacagat ggtccccaga tgcggtccag ccctcagcag
      181 tttctagaga accatcagat gtttccaggg tgccccaagg acctgaaatg accctgtgcc
      241 ttatttgaac taaccaatca gttcgcttct cgcttctgtt cgcgcgcttc tgctccccga
      301 gctcaataaa agagcccaca acccctcact cggggcgcca gtcctccgat tgactgagtc
      361 gcccgggtac ccgtgtatcc aataaaccct cttgcagttg catccgactt gtggtctcgc
      421 tgttccttgg gagggtctcc tctgagtgat tgactacccg tcagcggggg tctttcattt
      481 gggggctcgt ccgggatcgg gagacccctg cccagggacc accgacccac caccgggagg
      541 taagctggcc agcaacttat ctgtgtctgt ccgattgtct agtgtctatg actgatttta
      601 tgcgcctgcg tcggtactag ttagctaact agctctgtat ctggcggacc cgtggtggaa
      661 ctgacgagtt ctgaacaccc ggccgcaacc ctgggagacg tcccagggac tttgggggcc
      721 gtttttgtgg cccgacctga ggaagggagt cgatgtggaa tccgaccccg tcaggatatg
      781 tggttctggt aggagacgag aacctaaaac agttcccgcc tccgtctgaa tttttgcttt
      841 cggtttggaa ccgaagccgc gcgtcttgtc tgctgcagca tcgttctgtg ttgtctctgt
      901 ctgactgtgt ttctgtattt gtctgaaaat tagggccaga ctgttaccac tcccttaagt
      961 ttgaccttag atcactggaa agatgtcgag cggctcgctc acaaccagtc ggtagatgtc
     1021 aagaagagac gttgggttac cttctgctct gcagaatggc caacctttaa cgtcggatgg
     1081 ccgcgagacg gcacctttaa ccgagacctc atcacccagg ttaagatcaa ggtcttttca
     1141 cctggcccgc atggacaccc agaccaggtc ccctacatcg tgacctggga agccttggct
     1201 tttgaccccc ctccctgggt caagcccttt gtacacccta agcctccgcc tcctcttctt
     1261 ccatccgcgc cgtctctccc ccttgaacct cctctttcga ccccgcctca atcctccctt
     1321 tatccagccc tcactccttc tctaggcgcc ggccatcgag actaagctta ccatggccta
     1381 cccctacgac gtgcccgact acgcctccct cggatccgcc accatgcccc ggagggcgga
     1441 gaactgggac gaggccgagg taggcgcgga ggaggcaggc gtcgaagagt acggccctga
     1501 agaagacggc ggggaggagt cgggcgccga ggagtccggc ccggaagagt ccggcccgga
     1561 ggaactgggc gccgaggagg agatggaggc cgggcggccg cggcccgtgc tgcgctcggt
     1621 gaactcgcgc gagccctccc aggtcatctt ctgcaatcgc agtccgcgcg tcgtgctgcc
     1681 cgtatggctc aacttcgacg gcgagccgca gccctaccca acgctgccgc ctggcacggg
     1741 ccgccgcatc cacagctacc gaggtcacct tcggctcttc agagatgcag ggacacacga
     1801 tgggcttctg gttaaccaaa ctgaattatt tgtgccatct ctcaatgttg acggacagcc
     1861 tatttttgcc aatatcacac tgccagtgta tactctgaaa gagcgatgcc tccaggttgt
     1921 ccggagccta gtcaagcctg agaattacag gagactggac atcgtcaggt cgctctacga
     1981 agatctggaa gaccacccaa atgtgcagaa agacctggag cggctgacac aggagcgcat
     2041 tgcacatcaa cggatgggag attgaattcg ccagcacagt ggtcgaccct gtggaatgtg
     2101 tgtcagttag ggtgtggaaa gtccccaggc tccccagcag gcagaagtat gcaaagcatg
     2161 catctcaatt agtcagcaac caggtgtgga aagtccccag gctccccagc aggcagaagt
     2221 atgcaaagca tgcatctcaa ttagtcagca accatagtcc cgcccctaac tccgcccatc
     2281 ccgcccctaa ctccgcccag ttccgcccat tctccgcccc atggctgact aatttttttt
     2341 atttatgcag aggccgaggc cgcctcggcc tctgagctat tccagaagta gtgaggaggc
     2401 ttttttggag gcctaggctt ttgcaaaaag cttaccatga ccgagtacaa gcccacggtg
     2461 cgcctcgcca cccgcgacga cgtccccagg gccgtacgca ccctcgccgc cgcgttcgcc
     2521 gactaccccg ccacgcgcca caccgtcgat ccggaccgcc acatcgagcg ggtcaccgag
     2581 ctgcaagaac tcttcctcac gcgcgtcggg ctcgacatcg gcaaggtgtg ggtcgcggac
     2641 gacggcgccg cggtggcggt ctggaccacg ccggagagcg tcgaagcggg ggcggtgttc
     2701 gccgagatcg gcccgcgcat ggccgagttg agcggttccc ggctggccgc gcagcaacag
     2761 atggaaggcc tcctggcgcc gcaccggccc aaggagcccg cgtggttcct ggccaccgtc
     2821 ggcgtctcgc ccgaccacca gggcaagggt ctgggcagcg ccgtcgtgct ccccggagtg
     2881 gaggcggccg agcgcgccgg ggtgcccgcc ttcctggaga cctccgcgcc ccgcaacctc
     2941 cccttctacg agcggctcgg cttcaccgtc accgccgacg tcgagtgccc gaaggaccgc
     3001 gcgacctggt gcatgacccg caagcccggt gcctgacgcc cgccccacga cccgcagcgc
     3061 ccgaccgaaa ggagcgcacg accccatgca tcgataaaat aaaagatttt atttagtctc
     3121 cagaaaaagg ggggaatgaa agaccccacc tgtaggtttg gcaagctagc ttaagtaacg
     3181 ccattttgca aggcatggaa aaatacataa ctgagaatag agaagttcag atcaaggtca
     3241 ggaacagatg gaacagctga atatgggcca aacaggatat ctgtggtaag cagttcctgc
     3301 cccggctcag ggccaagaac agatggaaca gctgaatatg ggccaaacag gatatctgtg
     3361 gtaagcagtt cctgccccgg ctcagggcca agaacagatg gtccccagat gcggtccagc
     3421 cctcagcagt ttctagagaa ccatcagatg tttccagggt gccccaagga cctgaaatga
     3481 ccctgtgcct tatttgaact aaccaatcag ttcgcttctc gcttctgttc gcgcgcttct
     3541 gctccccgag ctcaataaaa gagcccacaa cccctcactc ggggcgccag tcctccgatt
     3601 gactgagtcg cccgggtacc cgtgtatcca ataaaccctc ttgcagttgc atccgacttg
     3661 tggtctcgct gttccttggg agggtctcct ctgagtgatt gactacccgt cagcgggggt
     3721 ctttcatttc cgacttgtgg tctcgctgcc ttgggagggt ctcctctgag tgattgacta
     3781 cccgtcagcg ggggtcttca catgcagcat gtatcaaaat taatttggtt ttttttctta
     3841 agtatttaca ttaaatggcc atagttgcat taatgaatcg gccaacgcgc ggggagaggc
     3901 ggtttgcgta ttggcgctct tccgcttcct cgctcactga ctcgctgcgc tcggtcgttc
     3961 ggctgcggcg agcggtatca gctcactcaa aggcggtaat acggttatcc acagaatcag
     4021 gggataacgc aggaaagaac atgtgagcaa aaggccagca aaaggccagg aaccgtaaaa
     4081 aggccgcgtt gctggcgttt ttccataggc tccgcccccc tgacgagcat cacaaaaatc
     4141 gacgctcaag tcagaggtgg cgaaacccga caggactata aagataccag gcgtttcccc
     4201 ctggaagctc cctcgtgcgc tctcctgttc cgaccctgcc gcttaccgga tacctgtccg
     4261 cctttctccc ttcgggaagc gtggcgcttt ctcatagctc acgctgtagg tatctcagtt
     4321 cggtgtaggt cgttcgctcc aagctgggct gtgtgcacga accccccgtt cagcccgacc
     4381 gctgcgcctt atccggtaac tatcgtcttg agtccaaccc ggtaagacac gacttatcgc
     4441 cactggcagc agccactggt aacaggatta gcagagcgag gtatgtaggc ggtgctacag
     4501 agttcttgaa gtggtggcct aactacggct acactagaag gacagtattt ggtatctgcg
     4561 ctctgctgaa gccagttacc ttcggaaaaa gagttggtag ctcttgatcc ggcaaacaaa
     4621 ccaccgctgg tagcggtggt ttttttgttt gcaagcagca gattacgcgc agaaaaaaag
     4681 gatctcaaga agatcctttg atcttttcta cggggtctga cgctcagtgg aacgaaaact
     4741 cacgttaagg gattttggtc atgagattat caaaaaggat cttcacctag atccttttaa
     4801 attaaaaatg aagtttgcgg ccgcaaatca atctaaagta tatatgagta aacttggtct
     4861 gacagttacc aatgcttaat cagtgaggca cctatctcag cgatctgtct atttcgttca
     4921 tccatagttg cctgactccc cgtcgtgtag ataactacga tacgggaggg cttaccatct
     4981 ggccccagtg ctgcaatgat accgcgagac ccacgctcac cggctccaga tttatcagca
     5041 ataaaccagc cagccggaag ggccgagcgc agaagtggtc ctgcaacttt atccgcctcc
     5101 atccagtcta ttaattgttg ccgggaagct agagtaagta gttcgccagt taatagtttg
     5161 cgcaacgttg ttgccattgc tacaggcatc gtggtgtcac gctcgtcgtt tggtatggct
     5221 tcattcagct ccggttccca acgatcaagg cgagttacat gatcccccat gttgtgcaaa
     5281 aaagcggtta gctccttcgg tcctccgatc gttgtcagaa gtaagttggc cgcagtgtta
     5341 tcactcatgg ttatggcagc actgcataat tctcttactg tcatgccatc cgtaagatgc
     5401 ttttctgtga ctggtgagta ctcaaccaag tcattctgag aatagtgtat gcggcgaccg
     5461 agttgctctt gcccggcgtc aacacgggat aataccgcgc cacatagcag aactttaaaa
     5521 gtgctcatca ttggaaaacg ttcttcgggg cgaaaactct caaggatctt accgctgttg
     5581 agatccagtt cgatgtaacc cactcgtgca cccaactgat cttcagcatc ttttactttc
     5641 accagcgttt ctgggtgagc aaaaacagga aggcaaaatg ccgcaaaaaa gggaataagg
     5701 gcgacacgga aatgttgaat actcatactc ttcctttttc aatattattg aagcatttat
     5761 cagggttatt gtctcatgag cggatacata tttgaatgta tttagaaaaa taaacaaata
     5821 ggggttccgc gcacatttcc ccgaaaagtg ccac
//
