>Addgene plasmid #19239 | HA-VHL W117R-pBabe-puro | addgene partial sequence | sequence record 25168 | 19239 with pBABE-5
TAAGCTTACCATGGCCTACCCCTACGACGTGCCCGACTACGCCTCCCTCGGATCCGCCACCATGCCCCGG
AGGGCGGAGAACTGGGACGAGGCCGAGGTAGGCGCGGAGGAGGCAGGCGTCGAAGAGTACGGCCCTGAAG
AAGACGGCGGGGAGGAGTCGGGCGCCGAGGAGTCCGGCCCGGAAGAGTCCGGCCCGGAGGAACTGGGCGC
CGAGGAGGAGATGGAGGCCGGGCGGCCGCGGCCCGTGCTGCGCTCGGTGAACTCGCGCGAGCCCTCCCAG
GTCATCTTCTGCAATCGCAGTCCGCGCGTCGTGCTGCCCGTATGGCTCAACTTCGACGGCGAGCCGCAGC
CCTACCCAACGCTGCCGCCTGGCACGGGCCGCCGCATCCACAGCTACCGAGGTCACCTTCGGCTCTTCAG
AGATGCAGGGACACACGATGGGCTTCTGGTTAACCAAACTGAATTATTTGTGCCATCTCTCAATGTTGAC
GGACAGCCTATTTTTGCCAATATCACACTGCCAGTGTATACTCTGAAAGAGCGATGCCTCCAGGTTGTCC
GGAGCCTAGTCAAGCCTGAGAATTACAGGAGACTGGACATCGTCAGGTCGCTCTACGAAGATCTGGAAGA
CCACCCAAATGTGCAGAAAGACCTGGAGCGGCTGACACAGGAGCGCATTGCACATCAACGGATGGGAGAN
TGAATTCGATATCTCGAGTAATTCGCCAGCACAGTNNCGACCCTGNGGNATGTGTGTCAGTTAGGGNGNG
GAAAGTCCCCAGG
